Addgene plasmid #24862: human p53-(1-393)-L344P
Depositing lab: Cheryl Arrowsmith. Depositing organization: University Health Network. Publication: Latent and active p53 are identical in conformation. Ayed A, Mulder FA, Yi GS, Lu Y, Kay LE, Arrowsmith CH. Nat Struct Biol. 2001 Sep . 8(9):756-60. 10.1038/nsb0901-756 PubMed 11524676.
Backbone
  Vector backbone: pET15b
  Backbone manufacturer: Novagen
  Backbone size w/o insert (bp): 5700
  Vector type: Bacterial Expression
Growth in bacteria
  Bacterial resistance: Ampicillin, 100 μg/mL
  Growth temperature: 37°C
  Growth strain: DH5alpha
  Copy number: High Copy
Gene/Insert
  Gene/Insert name: p53
  Species: H. sapiens (human)
  Insert size (bp): 1179
  Mutation: Leucine 344 mutated to Proline
  Entrez Gene: TP53 (a.k.a. BCC7, BMFS5, LFS1, P53, TRP53)
  Tag / fusion protein: His (N terminal on insert)
  Cloning method: Restriction Enzyme; 5′ cloning site NdeI (not destroyed); 3′ cloning site BamHI (not destroyed)
  Sequencing primers: 5′ T7
Terms and licenses: Academic/Nonprofit Terms; Industry Terms: Not Available to Industry
Depositor comments: E.Coli strain for epression: BL21DE3-pLysS p53 proteins are expressed better and more stable at low temperature p53 monomer
How to cite: human p53-(1-393)-L344P was a gift from Cheryl Arrowsmith (Addgene plasmid # 24862 ; http://n2t.net/addgene:24862 ; RRID:Addgene_24862)
