[The description below was written by a language model from this plasmid's Addgene catalogue record.]
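Description:
human p53-(1-393)-L344P is a bacterial expression plasmid built on the Novagen pET15b backbone (about 5.7 kb without insert) that produces full-length human p53 (TP53, residues 1–393) carrying a leucine-to-proline substitution at position 344. The 1179 bp coding sequence was inserted between the NdeI and BamHI sites, both of which remain intact, placing it in frame behind an N-terminal His tag for metal-affinity purification. The plasmid is selected with ampicillin, is recorded as high copy, and is propagated in a standard cloning strain such as DH5alpha. No feature table accompanies the record, but pET15b is a T7-driven system, consistent with the listed T7 sequencing primer. Expression therefore depends on a host supplying T7 RNA polymerase, and the depositor names BL21(DE3) pLysS as the expression strain, in which the DE3 lysogen provides inducible polymerase and pLysS dampens basal expression.

The depositor comments describe this construct as the p53 monomer. Residue 344 lies within the tetramerization domain of p53, and introducing a helix-breaking proline there is generally understood to disrupt oligomerization, so the protein is obtained as a monomer rather than the native tetramer. The depositor also notes that p53 proteins express better and are more stable at low temperature. The construct is suited to producing recombinant, His-tagged monomeric p53 for biochemical and structural work, and the associated publication concerns a comparison of the conformations of latent and active p53. The record indicates availability to academic and nonprofit users only.
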