>Addgene plasmid #24862 | human p53-(1-393)-L344P | addgene partial sequence | sequence record 30799 | 24682 with T7-term
GCCGGATCCTCAGTCTGAGTCAGGCCCTTCTGTCTTGAACATGAGTTTTTTATGGCGGGAGGTAGACTGA
CCCTTTTTGGACTTCAGGTGGCTGGAGTGAGCCCTGCTCCCCCCTGGCTCCTTCCCAGCCTGGGCATCCT
TGAGTTCCAAGGCCTCATTCGGCTCTCGGAACATCTCGAAGCGCTCACGCCCACGGATCTGAAGGGTGAA
ATATTCTCCATCCAGTGGTTTCTTCTTTGGCTGGGGAGAGGAGCTGGTGTTGTTGGGCAGTGCTCGCTTA
GTGCTCCCTGGGGGCAGCTCGTGGTGAGGCTCCCCTTTCTTGCGGAGATTCTCTTCCTCTGTGCGCCGGT
CTCTCCCAGGACAGGCACAAACACGCACCTCAAAGCTGTTCCGTCCCAGTAGATTACCACTGGAGTCTTC
CAGTGTGATGATGGTGAGGATGGGCCTCCGGTTCATGCCGCCCATGCAGGAACTGTTACACATGTAGTTG
TAGTGGATGGTGGTACAGTCAGAGCCAACCTCAGGCGGCTCATAGGGCACCACCACACTATGTCGAAAAG
TGTTTCTGTCATCCAAATACTCCACACGCAAATTTCCTTCCACTCGGATAAGATGCTGAGGAGGGGCCAG
ACCATCGCTATCTGAGCAGCGCTCATGGTGGGGGCAGCGCCTCACAACCTCCGTCATGTGCTGTGACTGC
TTGTAGATGGCCATGGCGCGGACGCGGGTGCCGGGCGGGGGTGTGGAATCAACCCACAGCTGCACAGGGC
AGGTCTTGGCCAGTTGGCAAAACATCTTGTTGANGGCAGGGGAGTACGTGCAAGTCACAGA
