>Addgene plasmid #24862 | human p53-(1-393)-L344P | addgene partial sequence | sequence record 30800 | 24862 with T7
AATATTTTGTTTACTTTAAGAAGGAGATATACCATGGGCAGCAGCCATCATCATCATCATCACAGCAGCG
GCCTGGTGCCGCGCGGCAGCCATATGGAGGAGCCGCAGTCAGATCCTAGCGTCGAGCCCCCTCTGAGTCA
GGAAACATTTTCAGACCTATGGAAACTACTTCCTGAAAACAACGTTCTGTCCCCCTTGCCGTCCCAAGCA
ATGGATGATTTGATGCTGTCCCCGGACGATATTGAACAATGGTTCACCGAAGACCCAGGTCCAGATGAAG
CTCCCAGAATGCCAGAGGCTGCTCCCCCCGTGGCCCCTGCACCAGCAGCTCCTACACCGGCGGCCCCTGC
ACCAGCCCCCTCCTGGCCCCTGTCATCTTCTGTCCCTTCCCAGAAAACCTACCAGGGCAGCTACGGTTTC
CGTCTGGGCTTCTTGCATTCTGGGACAGCCAAGTCTGTGACTTGCACGTACTCCCCTGCCCTCAACAAGA
TGTTTTGCCAACTGGCCAAGACCTGCCCTGTGCAGCTGTGGGTTGATTCCACACCCCCGCCCGGCACCCG
CGTCCGCGCCATGGCCATCTACAAGCAGTCACAGCACATGACGGAGGTTGTGAGGCGCTGCCCCCACCAT
GAGCGCTGCTCAGATAGCGATGGTCTGGCCCCTCCTCAGCATCTTATCCGAGTGGAAGGAAATTTGCGTG
TGGAGTATTTGGATGACAGAAACACTTTTCGACATAGTGTGGTGGTGCCCTATGAGCCGCCTGAGGTTGG
CTCTGACTGTACCACCATCCACTACAACTACATGTGTAACAGTTCCTGCATGGGCGGCATGAACCGGAGG
CCCATCCTCACCATCATCACACTGGAAGACTCCAGTGGTAATCTACTGGGACGGAACAGCTTT
